Addgene plasmid #66343: GPR19-Tango
Purpose: Expression of G protein-coupled receptors for PRESTO-Tango: parallel receptorome expression and screening via transcriptional output, with transcriptional activation following arrestin translocation
Depositing lab: Bryan Roth. Depositing organization: University of North Carolina at Chapel Hill. Publication: PRESTO-Tango as an open-source resource for interrogation of the druggable human GPCRome. Kroeze WK, Sassano MF, Huang XP, Lansu K, McCorvy JD, Giguere PM, Sciaky N, Roth BL. Nat Struct Mol Biol. 2015 May;22(5):362-9. doi: 10.1038/nsmb.3014. Epub 2015 Apr 20. PubMed 25895059.
Backbone
  Vector backbone: empty Tango
  Backbone size w/o insert (bp): 6632
  Vector type: Mammalian Expression
  Selectable markers: Neomycin (select with G418)
Growth in bacteria
  Bacterial resistance: Ampicillin, 100 μg/mL
  Growth temperature: 37°C
  Growth strain: DH5alpha
  Copy number: High Copy
Gene/Insert
  Gene/Insert name: GPR19
  Species: H. sapiens (human)
  Insert size (bp): 1245
  Entrez Gene: GPR19
  Promoter: CMV
  Tag / fusion protein: FLAG (N terminal on backbone)
  Cloning method: Restriction Enzyme; 5′ cloning site NotI (not destroyed); 3′ cloning site XhoI (unknown if destroyed)
  Sequencing primers: 5′ CMV-F; 3′ Tet-R
Terms and licenses: Academic/Nonprofit Terms; Industry Terms: Not Available to Industry
Depositor comments: Please note: Most of the PRESTO-Tango vectors do not contain the XhoI cut site downstream of the tTA sequence and instead carry an XbaI site. If you need to perform an XhoI digest we recommend sequencing with a forward primer at the C-terminus of tTA to determine which of the two sites is present. Suggested primer: 5-gagctccacttagacggcgagg-3. Original backbone was pcDNA3.1(+). These plasmids were generated as part of the Illuminating the Druggable Genome (IDG) program sponsored by the NIH Common Fund. The goal of this program is to identify, gather, and distribute information and resources for proteins that currently are not well-studied yet belong to commonly drug-targeted protein families: protein kinases, non-olfactory G-protein coupled receptors (GPCRs), and ion channels. The IDG program is designed to develop fundamental research tools for understudied proteins, elucidate their function, and disseminate the IDG-related resources and data to the greater scientific community.
How to cite: GPR19-Tango was a gift from Bryan Roth (Addgene plasmid # 66343 ; http://n2t.net/addgene:66343 ; RRID:Addgene_66343)
