[The description below was written by a language model from this plasmid's Addgene catalogue record.]
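Description:
GPR19-Tango is a mammalian expression plasmid from the PRESTO-Tango collection, built on an "empty Tango" backbone of about 6.6 kb that was itself derived from pcDNA3.1(+). It is propagated in E. coli as a high-copy plasmid under ampicillin selection, and it carries a neomycin resistance marker so that transfected mammalian cells can be selected with G418. No feature table accompanies the record, so the origins of replication and other backbone elements are not itemised.

The insert is the human GPR19 coding sequence (about 1.25 kb), an orphan, poorly characterised G protein-coupled receptor, expressed from the CMV promoter. A FLAG epitope supplied by the backbone sits at the receptor's N-terminus and can serve for detecting the expressed protein. The depositor's notes show that a tTA (tetracycline transactivator) sequence lies downstream of the receptor. This fits the Tango design, in which arrestin translocation to an activated receptor leads to transcriptional activation and a measurable readout. The record does not spell out the linker, the protease cleavage site or the other modules joining the receptor to tTA. The receptor was cloned by restriction enzymes with NotI at the 5′ end. The 3′ site is nominally XhoI, but the depositor warns that most vectors in this series carry XbaI instead downstream of tTA, so the site actually present should be checked.

The construct is intended for parallel, G protein-independent screening of ligands across the human GPCRome by measuring arrestin recruitment. It was produced under a programme that develops research tools for understudied members of commonly drug-targeted protein families.
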