>Addgene plasmid #66343 | GPR19-Tango | depositor partial sequence | sequence record 113299 | empty Tango
GACGGATCGGGAGATCTCCCGATCCCCTATGGTGCACTCTCAGTACAATCTGCTCTGATGCCGCATAGTT
AAGCCAGTATCTGCTCCCTGCTTGTGTGTTGGAGGTCGCTGAGTAGTGCGCGAGCAAAATTTAAGCTACA
ACAAGGCAAGGCTTGACCGACAATTGCATGAAGAATCTGCTTAGGGTTAGGCGTTTTGCGCTGCTTCGCG
ATGTACGGGCCAGATATACGCGTTGACATTGATTATTGACTAGTTATTAATAGTAATCAATTACGGGGTC
ATTAGTTCATAGCCCATATATGGAGTTCCGCGTTACATAACTTACGGTAAATGGCCCGCCTGGCTGACCG
CCCAACGACCCCCGCCCATTGACGTCAATAATGACGTATGTTCCCATAGTAACGCCAATAGGGACTTTCC
ATTGACGTCAATGGGTGGAGTATTTACGGTAAACTGCCCACTTGGCAGTACATCAAGTGTATCATATGCC
AAGTACGCCCCCTATTGACGTCAATGACGGTAAATGGCCCGCCTGGCATTATGCCCAGTACATGACCTTA
TGGGACTTTCCTACTTGGCAGTACATCTACGTATTAGTCATCGCTATTACCATGGTGATGCGGTTTTGGC
AGTACATCAATGGGCGTGGATAGCGGTTTGACTCACGGGGATTTCCAAGTCTCCACCCCATTGACGTCAA
TGGGAGTTTGTTTTGGCACCAAAATCAACGGGACTTTCCAAAATGTCGTAACAACTCCGCCCCATTGACG
CAAATGGGCGGTAGGCGTGTACGGTGGGAGGTCTATATAAGCAGAGCTCTCTGGCTAACTAGAGAACCCA
CTGCTTACTGGCTTATCGAAATTAATACGACTCACTATAGGGAGACCCAAGCTGGCTAGCGTTTAAACTT
AAGCTTGGTACCGAGCTCGGATCCACTAGTCCAGTGTGGTGGAATTCTGCAGATATCCAGCACAGTGGCG
GCCGCGCCACCATGAAGACGATCATCGCCCTGAGCTACATCTTCTGCCTGGTATTCGCCGACTACAAGGA
CGATGATGACGCCAGCATCGATACCGGTGGACGCACCCCACCCAGCCTGGGTCCCCAAGATGAGTCCTGC
ACCACCGCCAGCTCCTCCCTGGCCAAGGACACTTCATCGACCGGTGAGAACCTGTACTTCCAGCTAAGAT
TAGATAAAAGTAAAGTGATTAACAGCGCATTAGAGCTGCTTAATGAGGTCGGAATCGAAGGTTTAACAAC
CCGTAAACTCGCCCAGAAGCTAGGTGTAGAGCAGCCTACATTGTATTGGCATGTAAAAAATAAGCGGGCT
TTGCTCGACGCCTTAGCCATTGAGATGTTAGATAGGCACCATACTCACTTTTGCCCTTTAGAAGGGGAAA
GCTGGCAAGATTTTTTACGTAATAACGCTAAAAGTTTTAGATGTGCTTTACTAAGTCATCGCGATGGAGC
AAAAGTACATTTAGGTACACGGCCTACAGAAAAACAGTATGAAACTCTCGAAAATCAATTAGCCTTTTTA
TGCCAACAAGGTTTTTCACTAGAGAATGCATTATATGCACTCAGCGCTGTGGGGCATTTTACTTTAGGTT
GCGTATTGGAAGATCAAGAGCATCAAGTCGCTAAAGAAGAAAGGGAAACACCTACTACTGATAGTATGCC
GCCATTATTACGACAAGCTATCGAATTATTTGATCACCAAGGTGCAGAGCCAGCCTTCTTATTCGGCCTT
GAATTGATCATATGCGGATTAGAAAAACAACTTAAATGTGAAAGTGGGTCCGCGTACAGCCGCGCGCGTA
CGAAAAACAATTACGGGTCTACCATCGAGGGCCTGCTCGATCTCCCGGACGACGACGCCCCCGAAGAGGC
GGGGCTGGCGGCTCCGCGCCTGTCCTTTCTCCCCGCGGGACACACGCGCAGACTGTCGACGGCCCCCCCG
ACCGATGTCAGCCTGGGGGACGAGCTCCACTTAGACGGCGAGGACGTGGCGATGGCGCATGCCGACGCGC
TAGACGATTTCGATCTGGACATGTTGGGGGACGGGGATTCCCCGGGTCCGGGATTTACCCCCCACGACTC
CGCCCCCTACGGCGCTCTGGATATGGCCGACTTCGAGTTTGAGCAGATGTTTACCGATGCCCTTGGAATT
GACGAGTACGGTGGGTAGCTCGAGTCTAGAGGGCCCGTTTAAACCCGCTGATCAGCCTCGACTGTGCCTT
CTAGTTGCCAGCCATCTGTTGTTTGCCCCTCCCCCGTGCCTTCCTTGACCCTGGAAGGTGCCACTCCCAC
TGTCCTTTCCTAATAAAATGAGGAAATTGCATCGCATTGTCTGAGTAGGTGTCATTCTATTCTGGGGGGT
GGGGTGGGGCAGGACAGCAAGGGGGAGGATTGGGAAGACAATAGCAGGCATGCTGGGGATGCGGTGGGCT
CTATGGCTTCTGAGGCGGAAAGAACCAGCTGGGGCTCTAGGGGGTATCCCC
[124 nt withheld, positions 2502-2625]
C
[91 nt withheld, positions 2627-2717]
A
[49 nt withheld, positions 2719-2767]
CCTTTGACGTTGGAGTCCACGTTCTTT
[37 nt withheld, positions 2795-2831]
ACCCTATCTCGGTCTATTCTTTTGATTTATAAGGGATTTTGCCGATTTCGGCCTATTGGTTAAAAAATGA
GCTGATTTAACAAAAATTTAACGCGAATTAATTCTGTGGAATGTGTGTCAGTTAGGGTGTGGAAAGTCCC
CAGGCTCCCCAGCAGGCAGAAGTATGCAAAGCATGCATCTCAATTAGTCAGCAACCAGGTGTGGAAAGTC
CCCAGGCTCCCCAGCAGGCAGAAGTATGCAAAGCATGCATCTCAATTAGTCAGCAACCATAGTCCCGCCC
CTAACTCCGCCCATCCCGCCCCTAACTCCGCCCAGTTCCGCCCATTCTCCGCCCCATGGCTGACTAATTT
TTTTTATTTATGCAGAGGCCGAGGCCGCCTCTGCCTCTGAGCTATTCCAGAAGTAGTGAGGAGGCTTTTT
TGGAGGCCTAGGCTTTTGCAAAAAGCTCCCGGGAGCTTGTATATCCATTTTCGGATCTGATCAAGAGACA
GGATGAGGATCGTTTCGCATGATTGAACAAGATGGATTGCACGCAGGTTCTCCGGCCGCTTGGGTGGAGA
GGCTATTCGGCTATGACTGGGCACAACAGACAATCGGCTGCTCTGATGCCGCCGTGTTCCGGCTGTCAGC
GCAGGGGCGCCCGGTTCTTTTTGTCAAGACCGACCTGTCCGGTGCCCTGAATGAACTGCAGGACGAGGCA
GCGCGGCTATCGTGGCTGGCCACGACGGGCGTTCCTTGCGCAGCTGTGCTCGACGTTGTCACTGAAGCGG
GAAGGGACTGGCTGCTATTGGGCGAAGTGCCGGGGCAGGATCTCCTGTCATCTCACCTTGCTCCTGCCGA
GAAAGTATCCATCATGGCTGATGCAATGCGGCGGCTGCATACGCTTGATCCGGCTACCTGCCCATTCGAC
CACCAAGCGAAACATCGCATCGAGCGAGCACGTACTCGGATGGAAGCCGGTCTTGTCGATCAGGATGATC
TGGACGAAGAGCATCAGGGGCTCGCGCCAGCCGAACTGTTCGCCAGGCTCAAGGCGCGCATGCCCGACGG
CGAGGATCTCGTCGTGACCCATGGCGATGCCTGCTTGCCGAATATCATGGTGGAAAATGGCCGCTTTTCT
GGATTCATCGACTGTGGCCGGCTGGGTGTGGCGGACCGCTATCAGGACATAGCGTTGGCTACCCGTGATA
TTGCTGAAGAGCTTGGCGGCGAATGGGCTGACCGCTTCCTCGTGCTTTACGGTATCGCCGCTCCCGATTC
GCAGCGCATCGCCTTCTATCGCCTTCTTGACGAGTTCTTCTGAGCGGGACTCTGGGGTTCGAAATGACCG
ACCAAGCGACGCCCAACCTGCCATCACGAGATTTCGATTCCACCGCCGCCTTCTATGAAAGGTTGGGCTT
CGGAATCGTTTTCCGGGACGCCGGCTGGATGATCCTCCAGCGCGGGGATCTCATGCTGGAGTTCTTCGCC
CACCCCAACTTGTTTATTGCAGCTTATAATGGTTACAAATAAAGCAATAGCATCACAAATTTCACAAATA
AAGCATTTTTTTCACTGCATTCTAGTTGTGGTTTGTCCAAACTCATCAATGTATCTTATCATGTCTGTAT
ACCGTCGACCTCTAGCTAGAGCTTGGCGTAATCATGGTCATAGCTGTTTCCTGTGTGAAATTGTTATCCG
CTCACAATTCCACACAACATACGAGCCGGAAGCATAAAGTGTAAAGCCTGGGGTGCCTAATGAGTGAGCT
AACTCACATTAATTGCGTTGCGCTCACTGCCCGCTTTCCAGTCGGGAAACCTGTCGTGCCAGCTGCATTA
ATGAATCGGCCAACGCGCGGGGAGAGGCGGTTTGCGTATTGGGCGCTCTTCCGCTTCCTCGCTCACTGAC
TCGCTGCGCTCGGTCGTTCGGCTGCGGCGAGCGGTATCAGCTCACTCAAAGGCGGTAATACGGTTATCCA
CAGAATCAGGGGATAACGCAGGAAAGAACATGTGAGCAAAAGGCCAGCAAAAGGCCAGGAACCGTAAAAA
GGCCGCGTTGCTGGCGTTTTTCCATAGGCTCCGCCCCCCTGACGAGCATCACAAAAATCGACGCTCAAGT
CAGAGGTGGCGAAACCCGACAGGACTATAAAGATACCAGGCGTTTCCCCCTGGAAGCTCCCTCGTGCGCT
CTCCTGTTCCGACCCTGCCGCTTACCGGATACCTGTCCGCCTTTCTCCCTTCGGGAAGCGTGGCGCTTTC
TCATAGCTCACGCTGTAGGTATCTCAGTTCGGTGTAGGTCGTTCGCTCCAAGCTGGGCTGTGTGCACGAA
CCCCCCGTTCAGCCCGACCGCTGCGCCTTATCCGGTAACTATCGTCTTGAGTCCAACCCGGTAAGACACG
ACTTATCGCCACTGGCAGCAGCCACTGGTAACAGGATTAGCAGAGCGAGGTATGTAGGCGGTGCTACAGA
GTTCTTGAAGTGGTGGCCTAACTACGGCTACACTAGAAGAACAGTATTTGGTATCTGCGCTCTGCTGAAG
CCAGTTACCTTCGGAAAAAGAGTTGGTAGCTCTTGATCCGGCAAACAAACCACCGCTGGTAGCGGTTTTT
TTGTTTGCAAGCAGCAGATTACGCGCAGAAAAAAAGGATCTCAAGAAGATCCTTTGATCTTTTCTACGGG
GTCTGACGCTCAGTGGAACGAAAACTCACGTTAAGGGATTTTGGTCATGAGATTATCAAAAAGGATCTTC
ACCTAGATCCTTTTAAATTAAAAATGAAGTTTTAAATCAATCTAAAGTATATATGAGTAAACTTGGTCTG
ACAGTTACCAATGCTTAATCAGTGAGGCACCTATCTCAGCGATCTGTCTATTTCGTTCATCCATAGTTGC
CTGACTCCCCGTCGTGTAGATAACTACGATACGGGAGGGCTTACCATCTGGCCCCAGTGCTGCAATGATA
CCGCGAGACCCACGCTCACCGGCTCCAGATTTATCAGCAATAAACCAGCCAGCCGGAAGGGCCGAGCGCA
GAAGTGGTCCTGCAACTTTATCCGCCTCCATCCAGTCTATTAATTGTTGCCGGGAAGCTAGAGTAAGTAG
TTCGCCAGTTAATAGTTTGCGCAACGTTGTTGCCATTGCTACAGGCATCGTGGTGTCACGCTCGTCGTTT
GGTATGGCTTCATTCAGCTCCGGTTCCCAACGATCAAGGCGAGTTACATGATCCCCCATGTTGTGCAAAA
AAGCGGTTAGCTCCTTCGGTCCTCCGATCGTTGTCAGAAGTAAGTTGGCCGCAGTGTTATCACTCATGGT
TATGGCAGCACTGCATAATTCTCTTACTGTCATGCCATCCGTAAGATGCTTTTCTGTGACTGGTGAGTAC
TCAACCAAGTCATTCTGAGAATAGTGTATGCGGCGACCGAGTTGCTCTTGCCCGGCGTCAATACGGGATA
ATACCGCGCCACATAGCAGAACTTTAAAAGTGCTCATCATTGGAAAACGTTCTTCGGGGCGAAAACTCTC
AAGGATCTTACCGCTGTTGAGATCCAGTTCGATGTAACCCACTCGTGCACCCAACTGATCTTCAGCATCT
TTTACTTTCACCAGCGTTTCTGGGTGAGCAAAAACAGGAAGGCAAAATGCCGCAAAAAAGGGAATAAGGG
CGACACGGAAATGTTGAATACTCATACTCTTCCTTTTTCAATATTATTGAAGCATTTATCAGGGTTATTG
TCTCATGAGCGGATACATATTTGAATGTATTTAGAAAAATAAACAAATAGGGGTTCCGCGCACATTTCCC
CGAAAAGTGCCACCTGACGTC
