>Addgene plasmid #66343 | GPR19-Tango | depositor partial sequence | sequence record 113300 | GPR19
ATGGTATTCGCTCATCGCATGGACAACAGCAAGCCTCATCTGATCATTCCTACTCTCCTGGTGCCGTTGC
AAAACAGGAGCTGTACCGAGACCGCCACTCCACTTCCGTCCCAATACCTGATGGAATTGAGCGAAGAACA
CAGCTGGATGTCTAATCAAACGGACCTCCACTATGTGCTGAAACCGGGAGAGGTTGCCACCGCCAGTATC
TTCTTTGGTATTCTTTGGCTTTTTAGCATATTCGGAAACAGCCTCGTGTGCCTTGTGATTCATCGCTCTC
GCCGGACACAAAGCACCACAAACTACTTCGTGGTCTCCATGGCATGTGCAGACTTGCTGATCTCAGTGGC
CTCCACCCCGTTCGTGCTTCTGCAGTTCACAACAGGCCGGTGGACCCTTGGCTCTGCTACCTGTAAAGTT
GTGAGATACTTTCAGTACCTCACGCCTGGCGTGCAAATATACGTTCTCTTGAGCATTTGTATAGATCGGT
TCTATACTATCGTGTATCCCCTGTCATTTAAAGTCAGTCGCGAAAAGGCCAAAAAAATGATAGCGGCTAG
CTGGATCTTTGATGCTGGGTTTGTTACTCCAGTTCTGTTCTTTTACGGGAGCAACTGGGATTCCCATTGC
AACTACTTTCTTCCGAGCAGCTGGGAAGGGACCGCCTACACCGTGATACACTTCCTTGTCGGATTTGTCA
TTCCGTCTGTCCTTATCATATTGTTCTACCAGAAGGTGATCAAGTATATCTGGCGAATCGGCACGGATGG
CCGAACAGTGCGGAGAACGATGAACATTGTTCCCAGAACCAAAGTTAAGACAATAAAAATGTTCCTCATC
CTTAATCTCCTGTTCCTGCTGTCCTGGTTGCCCTTTCACGTAGCTCAGTTGTGGCACCCCCACGAACAGG
ACTACAAAAAATCATCTCTGGTATTCACGGCCATCACATGGATCTCCTTCTCTTCTAGCGCTTCAAAACC
GACTCTGTATAGTATTTATAACGCTAACTTTAGGAGAGGCATGAAGGAGACCTTCTGTATGTCCTCCATG
AAGTGCTATAGATCTAACGCCTACACAATAACTACTTCATCCAGGATGGCAAAAAAGAACTACGTCGGGA
TCTCCGAGATCCCCAGCATGGCTAAGACTATCACTAAGGACTCCATCTACGACTCCTTCGATAGAGAAGC
CAAGGAGAAGAAGCTGGCTTGGCCTATCAACTCAAACCCACCCAACACTTTCGTG
