>Addgene plasmid #66343 | GPR19-Tango | addgene partial sequence | sequence record 119996 | CMV-F 5'-CGCAAATGGGCGGTAGGCGTG-3'
GCTCTCTGGCTAACTAGAGAACCCACTGCTTACTGGCTTATCGAAATTAATACGACTCACTATAGGGAGA
CCCAAGCTGGCTAGCGTTTAAACTTAAGCTTGGTACCGAGCTCGGATCCACTAGTCCAGTGTGGTGGAAT
TCTGCAGATATCCAGCACAGTGGCGGCCGCGCCACCATGAAGACGATCATCGCCCTGAGCTACATCTTCT
GCCTGGTATTCGCCGACTACAAGGACGATGATGACGCCAGCATCGATATGGTATTCGCTCATCGCATGGA
CAACAGCAAGCCTCATCTGATCATTCCTACTCTCCTGGTGCCGTTGCAAAACAGGAGCTGTACCGAGACC
GCCACTCCACTTCCGTCCCAATACCTGATGGAATTGAGCGAAGAACACAGCTGGATGTCTAATCAAACGG
ACCTCCACTATGTGCTGAAACCGGGAGAGGTTGCCACCGCCAGTATCTTCTTTGGTATTCTTTGGCTTTT
TAGCATATTCGGAAACAGCCTCGTGTGCCTTGTGATTCATCGCTCTCGCCGGACACAAAGCACCACAAAC
TACTTCGTGGTCTCCATGGCATGTGCAGACTTGCTGATCTCAGTGGCCTCCACCCCGTTCGTGCTTCTGC
AGTTCACAACAGGCCGGTGGACCCTTGGCTCTGCTACCTGTAAAGTTGTGAGATACTTTCAGTACCTCAC
GCCTGGCGTGCAAATATACGTTCTCTTGAGCATTTGTATAGATCGGTTCTATACTATCGTGTATCCCCTG
TCATTTAAAGTCAGTCGCGAAAAGGCCAAAAAAATGATAGCGGCTAGCTGGATCTTTGATGCTGGGTTTG
TTACTCCAGTTCTGTTCTTTTACGGGAGCAACTGGGATTCCCATTGCAACTACTTTCTTCCGAGCAGCTG
GGAAGGGACCGCCTACACCGTGATACACTTCC
