>Addgene plasmid #66343 | GPR19-Tango | addgene partial sequence | sequence record 119997 | Tet-R 5'-GGCGAGTTTACGGGTTGTTA-3'
GCTCTAATGCGCTGTTAATCACTTTACTTTTATCTAATCTTAGCTGGAAGTACAGGTTCTCACCGGTCGA
TGAAGTGTCCTTGGCCAGGGAGGAGCTGGCGGTGGTGCAGGACTCATCTTGGGGACCCAGGCTGGGTGGG
GTGCGTCCACCGGTATCGATCACGAAAGTGTTGGGTGGGTTTGAGTTGATAGGCCAAGCCAGCTTCTTCT
CCTTGGCTTCTCTATCGAAGGAGTCGTAGATGGAGTCCTTAGTGATAGTCTTAGCCATGCTGGGGATCTC
GGAGATCCCGACGTAGTTCTTTTTTGCCATCCTGGATGAAGTAGTTATTGTGTAGGCGTTAGATCTATAG
CACTTCATGGAGGACATACAGAAGGTCTCCTTCATGCCTCTCCTAAAGTTAGCGTTATAAATACTATACA
GAGTCGGTTTTGAAGCGCTAGAAGAGAAGGAGATCCATGTGATGGCCGTGAATACCAGAGATGATTTTTT
GTAGTCCTGTTCGTGGGGGTGCCACAACTGAGCTACGTGAAAGGGCAACCAGGACAGCAGGAACAGGAGA
TTAAGGATGAGGAACATTTTTATTGTCTTAACTTTGGTTCTGGGAACAATGTTCATCGTTCTCCGCACTG
TTCGGCCATCCGTGCCGATTCGCCAGATATACTTGATCACCTTCTGGTAGAACAATATGATAAGGACAGA
CGGAATGACAAATCCGACAAGGAAGTGTATCACGGTGTAGGCGGTCCCTTCCCAGCTGCTCGGAAGAAAG
TAGTTGCAATGGGAATCCCAGTTGCTCCCGTAAAAGAACAGAACTGGAGTAACAAACCCAGCATCAAAGA
TCCAGCTAGCCGCTATCATTTTTTTGGCCTTTTCGCGACTGACTTTAAATGACAGGGGATACACGATAGT
ATAGAACCGATCTATACAAATGCTCAAGAGAACGTATATTTGCACGCCAGGCGTGAGGTACTGAAAGTAT
CTCACAACTTTACAGGTAGCA
